>Addgene plasmid #142761 | TFORF1228 | addgene full sequence | sequence record 395830 | Addgene NGS Result
TTAATGTAGTCTTATGCAATACTCTTGTAGTCTTGCAACATGGTAACGATGAGTTAGCAACATGCCTTAC
AAGGAGAGAAAAAGCACCGTGCATGCCGATTGGTGGAAGTAAGGTGGTACGATCGTGCCTTATTAGGAAG
GCAACAGACGGGTCTGACATGGATTGGACGAACCACTGAATTGCCGCATTGCAGAGATATTGTATTTAAG
TGCCTAGCTCGATACATAAACGGGTCTCTCTGGTTAGACCAGATCTGAGCCTGGGAGCTCTCTGGCTAAC
TAGGGAACCCACTGCTTAAGCCTCAATAAAGCTTGCCTTGAGTGCTTCAAGTAGTGTGTGCCCGTCTGTT
GTGTGACTCTGGTAACTAGAGATCCCTCAGACCCTTTTAGTCAGTGTGGAAAATCTCTAGCAGTGGCGCC
CGAACAGGGACTTGAAAGCGAAAGGGAAACCAGAGGAGCTCTCTCGACGCAGGACTCGGCTTGCTGAAGC
GCGCACGGCAAGAGGCGAGGGGCGGCGACTGGTGAGTACGCCAAAAATTTTGACTAGCGGAGGCTAGAAG
GAGAGAGATGGGTGCGAGAGCGTCAGTATTAAGCGGGGGAGAATTAGATCGCGATGGGAAAAAATTCGGT
TAAGGCCAGGGGGAAAGAAAAAATATAAATTAAAACATATAGTATGGGCAAGCAGGGAGCTAGAACGATT
CGCAGTTAATCCTGGCCTGTTAGAAACATCAGAAGGCTGTAGACAAATACTGGGACAGCTACAACCATCC
CTTCAGACAGGATCAGAAGAACTTAGATCATTATATAATACAGTAGCAACCCTCTATTGTGTGCATCAAA
GGATAGAGATAAAAGACACCAAGGAAGCTTTAGACAAGATAGAGGAAGAGCAAAACAAAAGTAAGACCAC
CGCACAGCAAGCGGCCGCTGATCTTCAGACCTGGAGGAGGAGATATGAGGGACAATTGGAGAAGTGAATT
ATATAAATATAAAGTAGTAAAAATTGAACCATTAGGAGTAGCACCCACCAAGGCAAAGAGAAGAGTGGTG
CAGAGAGAAAAAAGAGCAGTGGGAATAGGAGCTTTGTTCCTTGGGTTCTTGGGAGCAGCAGGAAGCACTA
TGGGCGCAGCGTCAATGACGCTGACGGTACAGGCCAGACAATTATTGTCTGGTATAGTGCAGCAGCAGAA
CAATTTGCTGAGGGCTATTGAGGCGCAACAGCATCTGTTGCAACTCACAGTCTGGGGCATCAAGCAGCTC
CAGGCAAGAATCCTGGCTGTGGAAAGATACCTAAAGGATCAACAGCTCCTGGGGATTTGGGGTTGCTCTG
GAAAACTCATTTGCACCACTGCTGTGCCTTGGAATGCTAGTTGGAGTAATAAATCTCTGGAACAGATTTG
GAATCACACGACCTGGATGGAGTGGGACAGAGAAATTAACAATTACACAAGCTTAATACACTCCTTAATT
GAAGAATCGCAAAACCAGCAAGAAAAGAATGAACAAGAATTATTGGAATTAGATAAATGGGCAAGTTTGT
GGAATTGGTTTAACATAACAAATTGGCTGTGGTATATAAAATTATTCATAATGATAGTAGGAGGCTTGGT
AGGTTTAAGAATAGTTTTTGCTGTACTTTCTATAGTGAATAGAGTTAGGCAGGGATATTCACCATTATCG
TTTCAGACCCACCTCCCAACCCCGAGGGGACCCATGCATTGCATCTCAATTAGTCAGCAACCAGGTGTGG
AAAGTCCCCAGGCTCCCCAGCAGGCAGAAGTATGCAAAGCATGCGTCTCAATTAGTCAGCAACCATAGTC
CCGCCCCTAACTCCGCCCATCCCGCCCCTAACTCCGCCCAGTTCCGCCCATTCTCCGCCCCATGGCTGAC
TAATTTTTTTTATTTATGCAGAGGCCGAGGCCGCCTCGGCCTCTGAGCTATTCCAGAAGTAGTGAGGAGG
CTTTTTTGGAGGCCTAGGCTTTTGCAAAAAGCTTTCTAGAGGTACCACCGGAGCTTACCATGACCGAGTA
CAAGCCCACGGTGCGCCTCGCCACCCGCGACGACGTCCCCAGGGCCGTACGCACCCTCGCCGCCGCGTTC
GCCGACTACCCCGCCACGCGCCACACCGTCGATCCGGACCGCCACATCGAGCGGGTCACCGAGCTGCAAG
AACTCTTCCTCACGCGCGTCGGGCTCGACATCGGCAAGGTGTGGGTCGCGGACGACGGCGCCGCCGTGGC
GGTCTGGACCACGCCGGAGAGCGTCGAAGCGGGGGCGGTGTTCGCCGAGATCGGCCCGCGCATGGCCGAG
TTGAGCGGTTCCCGGCTGGCCGCGCAGCAACAGATGGAAGGCCTCCTGGCGCCGCACCGGCCCAAGGAGC
CCGCGTGGTTCCTGGCCACCGTCGGCGTCTCGCCCGACCACCAGGGCAAGGGTCTGGGCAGCGCCGTCGT
GCTCCCCGGAGTGGAGGCGGCCGAGCGCGCCGGGGTGCCCGCCTTCCTGGAGACCTCCGCGCCCCGCAAC
CTCCCCTTCTACGAGCGGCTCGGCTTCACCGTCACCGCCGACGTCGAGGTGCCCGAAGGACCGCGCACCT
GGTGCATGACCCGCAAGCCCGGTGCCAGTTAACGAATTCTAGATCTTGAGACAAATGGCAGTATTCATCC
ACAATTTTAAAAGAAAAGGGGGGATTGGGGGGTACAGTGCAGGGGAAAGAATAGTAGACATAATAGCAAC
AGACATACAAACTAAAGAATTACAAAAACAAATTACAAAAATTCAAAATTTTCGGGTTTATTACAGGGAC
AGCAGAGATCCACTTTGGCGCCGGCTCGAGGCCTGCAGGTGCAAAGATGGATAAAGTTTTAAACAGAGAG
GAATCTTTGCAGCTAATGGACCTTCTAGGTCTTGAAAGGAGTGGGAATTGGCTCCGGTGCCCGTCAGTGG
GCAGAGCGCACATCGCCCACAGTCCCCGAGAAGTTGGGGGGAGGGGTCGGCAATTGAACCGGTGCCTAGA
GAAGGTGGCGCGGGGTAAACTGGGAAAGTGATGTCGTGTACTGGCTCCGCCTTTTTCCCGAGGGTGGGGG
AGAACCGTATATAAGTGCAGTAGTCGCCGTGAACGTTCTTTTTCGCAACGGGTTTGCCGCCAGAACACAG
GTAAGTGCCGTGTGTGGTTCCCGCGGGCCTGGCCTCTTTACGGGTTATGGCCCTTGCGTGCCTTGAATTA
CTTCCACCTGGCTGCAGTACGTGATTCTTGATCCCGAGCTTCGGGTTGGAAGTGGGTGGGAGAGTTCGAG
GCCTTGCGCTTAAGGAGCCCCTTCGCCTCGTGCTTGAGTTGAGGCCTGGCCTGGGCGCTGGGGCCGCCGC
GTGCGAATCTGGTGGCACCTTCGCGCCTGTCTCGCTGCTTTCGATAAGTCTCTAGCCATTTAAAATTTTT
GATGACCTGCTGCGACGCTTTTTTTCTGGCAAGATAGTCTTGTAAATGCGGGCCAAGATCTGCACACTGG
TATTTCGGTTTTTGGGGCCGCGGGCGGCGACGGGGCCCGTGCGTCCCAGCGCACATGTTCGGCGAGGCGG
GGCCTGCGAGCGCGGCCACCGAGAATCGGACGGGGGTAGTCTCAAGCTGGCCGGCCTGCTCTGGTGCCTG
GCCTCGCGCCGCCGTGTATCGCCCCGCCCTGGGCGGCAAGGCTGGCCCGGTCGGCACCAGTTGCGTGAGC
GGAAAGATGGCCGCTTCCCGGCCCTGCTGCAGGGAGCTCAAAATGGAGGACGCGGCGCTCGGGAGAGCGG
GCGGGTGAGTCACCCACACAAAGGAAAAGGGCCTTTCCGTCCTCAGCCGTCGCTTCATGTGACTCCACGG
AGTACCGGGCGCCGTCCAGGCACCTCGATTAGTTCTCGAGCTTTTGGAGTACGTCGTCTTTAGGTTGGGG
GGAGGGGTTTTATGCGATGGAGTTTCCCCACACTGAGTGGGTGGAGACTGAAGTTAGGCCAGCTTGGCAC
TTGATGTAATTCTCCTTGGAATTTGCCCTTTTTGAGTTTGGATCTTGGTTCATTCTCAAGCCTCAGACAG
TGGTTCAAAGTTTTTTTCTTCCATTTCAGGTGTCGTGAGGCTAGCACCGCCACCATGCAGACAGCAGACC
ACCCTGAGGTGGTCCCATTCCTCTATAACCGGCAGCAACGTGCCCACTCTCTGTTTTTGGCCTCGGCGGA
GTTCTGCAACATCCTCTCTAGGGTCCTGTCTCGGGCCCGGAGCCGGCCAGCCAAGCTCTATGTCTACATC
AATGAGCTCTGCACTGTTCTCAAGGCCCACTCAGCCAAAAAGAAGCTGAACTTGGCCCCTGCCGCCACCA
CCTCCAATGAGCCCTCTGGGAATAACCCTCCCACACACCTCTCCTTGGACCCCACAAATGCTGAAAACAC
TGCCTCTCAGTCTCCAAGGACCCGTGGTTCCCGGCGGCAGATCCAGCGTTTGGAGCAGCTGCTGGCGCTC
TATGTGGCAGAGATCCGGCGGCTGCAGGAAAAGGAGTTGGATCTCTCAGAATTGGATGACCCAGACTCCG
CATACCTGCAGGAGGCACGGTTGAAGCGTAAGCTGATCCGCCTCTTTGGGCGACTATGTGAGCTGAAAGA
CTGCTCTTCACTGACCGGCCGTGTCATAGAGCAGCGCATCCCCTACCGTGGCACCCGCTACCCAGAGGTT
AACAGGCGCATTGAGCGGCTCATCAACAAGCCAGGGCCTGATACCTTCCCTGACTATGGGGATGTGCTTC
GGGCTGTAGAGAAGGCAGCTGCCCGACACAGCCTTGGCCTCCCCCGACAGCAGCTCCAGCTCATGGCTCA
GGATGCCTTCCGAGATGTGGGCATCAGGTTACAGGAGCGACGTCACCTCGATCTCATCTACAACTTTGGC
TGCCACCTCACAGATGACTATAGGCCAGGCGTTGACCCTGCACTATCAGATCCTGTGTTGGCCCGGCGCC
TTCGGGAAAACCGGAGTTTGGCCATGAGTCGGCTGGATGAGGTCATCTCCAAATATGCAATGTTGCAAGA
CAAAAGTGAGGAGGGCGAGAGAAAAAAGAGAAGAGCTCGGCTCCAAGGCACCTCTTCCCACTCTGCAGAC
ACCCCCGAAGCCTCCTTGGATTCTGGTGAGGGCCCTAGTGGAATGGCATCCCAGGGGTGCCCTTCTGCCT
CCAGAGCTGAGACAGATGACGAAGACGATGAGGAGAGTGATGAGGAAGAGGAGGAGGAGGAGGAAGAAGA
AGAGGAGGAGGCCACAGATTCTGAAGAGGAGGAGGATCTGGAACAGATGCAGGAGGGTCAGGAGGATGAT
GAAGAGGAGGACGAAGAGGAAGAAGCAGCAGCAGGTAAAGATGGAGACAAGAGCCCCATGTCCTCACTAC
AGATCTCCAATGAAAAGAACCTGGAACCTGGCAAACAGATCAGCAGATCTTCAGGGGAGCAGCAAAACAA
AGGACGCATAGTGTCACCATCGTTACTGTCAGAAGAACCCCTGGCCCCCTCCAGCATAGATGCTGAAAGC
AATGGAGAACAGCCTGAGGAGCTGACCCTGGAGGAAGAAAGCCCTGTGTCTCAGCTCTTTGAGCTAGAGA
TTGAAGCTTTGCCCCTGGATACCCCTTCCTCTGTGGAGACGGACATTTCCTCTTCCAGGAAGCAATCAGA
GGAGCCCTTCACCACTGTCTTAGAGAATGGAGCAGGCATGGTCTCTTCTACTTCCTTCAATGGAGGCGTC
TCTCCTCACAACTGGGGAGATTCTGGTCCCCCCTGCAAAAAATCTCGGAAGGAGAAGAAGCAAACAGGAT
CAGGGCCATTAGGAAACAGCTATGTGGAAAGGCAAAGGTCAGTGCATGAGAAGAATGGGAAAAAGATATG
TACCCTGCCCAGCCCACCTTCCCCCTTGGCTTCCTTGGCCCCAGTTGCTGATTCCTCCACGAGGGTGGAC
TCTCCCAGCCATGGCCTGGTGACCAGCTCCCTCTGCATCCCTTCTCCAGCCCGGCTGTCCCAAACCCCCC
ATTCACAGCCTCCTCGGCCTGGTACTTGCAAGACAAGTGTGGCCACACAATGCGATCCAGAAGAGATCAT
CGTGCTCTCAGACTCTGATTAGTAATGAACTAGTCCGTAACTTGAAAGTATTTCGATTTCTTGGCTTTAT
ATATCTTGTGGAAAGGACGAATCGAGCGCCGATACTCTCGCAGCACGCGTTAAGTCGACAATCAACCTCT
GGATTACAAAATTTGTGAAAGATTGACTGGTATTCTTAACTATGTTGCTCCTTTTACGCTATGTGGATAC
GCTGCTTTAATGCCTTTGTATCATGCTATTGCTTCCCGTATGGCTTTCATTTTCTCCTCCTTGTATAAAT
CCTGGTTGCTGTCTCTTTATGAGGAGTTGTGGCCCGTTGTCAGGCAACGTGGCGTGGTGTGCACTGTGTT
TGCTGACGCAACCCCCACTGGTTGGGGCATTGCCACCACCTGTCAGCTCCTTTCCGGGACTTTCGCTTTC
CCCCTCCCTATTGCCACGGCGGAACTCATCGCCGCCTGCCTTGCCCGCTGCTGGACAGGGGCTCGGCTGT
TGGGCACTGACAATTCCGTGGTGTTGTCGGGGAAATCATCGTCCTTTCCTTGGCTGCTCGCCTGTGTTGC
CACCTGGATTCTGCGCGGGACGTCCTTCTGCTACGTCCCTTCGGCCCTCAATCCAGCGGACCTTCCTTCC
CGCGGCCTGCTGCCGGCTCTGCGGCCTCTTCCGCGTCTTCGCCTTCGCCCTCAGACGAGTCGGATCTCCC
TTTGGGCCGCCTCCCCGCGTCGACTTTAAGACCAATGACTTACAAGGCAGCTGTAGATCTTAGCCACTTT
TTAAAAGAAAAGGGGGGACTGGAAGGGCTAATTCACTCCCAACGAAGACAAGATCTGCTTTTTGCTTGTA
CTGGGTCTCTCTGGTTAGACCAGATCTGAGCCTGGGAGCTCTCTGGCTAACTAGGGAACCCACTGCTTAA
GCCTCAATAAAGCTTGCCTTGAGTGCTTCAAGTAGTGTGTGCCCGTCTGTTGTGTGACTCTGGTAACTAG
AGATCCCTCAGACCCTTTTAGTCAGTGTGGAAAATCTCTAGCAGTACGTATAGTAGTTCATGTCATCTTA
TTATTCAGTATTTATAACTTGCAAAGAAATGAATATCAGAGAGTGAGAGGAACTTGTTTATTGCAGCTTA
TAATGGTTACAAATAAAGCAATAGCATCACAAATTTCACAAATAAAGCATTTTTTTCACTGCATTCTAGT
TGTGGTTTGTCCAAACTCATCAATGTATCTTATCATGTCTGGCTCTAGCTATCCCGCCCCTAACTCCGCC
CATCCCGCCCCTAACTCCGCCCAGTTCCGCCCATTCTCCGCCCCATGGCTGACTAATTTTTTTTATTTAT
GCAGAGGCCGAGGCCGCCTCGGCCTCTGAGCTATTCCAGAAGTAGTGAGGAGGCTTTTTTGGAGGCCTAG
GGACGTACCCAATTCGCCCTATAGTGAGTCGTATTACGCGCGCTCACTGGCCGTCGTTTTACAACGTCGT
GACTGGGAAAACCCTGGCGTTACCCAACTTAATCGCCTTGCAGCACATCCCCCTTTCGCCAGCTGGCGTA
ATAGCGAAGAGGCCCGCACCGATCGCCCTTCCCAACAGTTGCGCAGCCTGAATGGCGAATGGG
[124 nt withheld, positions 7694-7817]
C
[91 nt withheld, positions 7819-7909]
A
[49 nt withheld, positions 7911-7959]
CCTTTGACGTTGGAGTCCACGTTCTTT
[37 nt withheld, positions 7987-8023]
ACCCTATCTCGGTCTATTCTTTTGATTTATAAGGGATTTTGCCGATTTCGGCCTATTGGTTAAAAAATGA
GCTGATTTAACAAAAATTTAACGCGAATTTTAACAAAATATTAACGCTTACAATTTAGGTGGCACTTTTC
GGGGAAATGTGCGCGGAACCCCTATTTGTTTATTTTTCTAAATACATTCAAATATGTATCCGCTCATGAG
ACAATAACCCTGATAAATGCTTCAATAATATTGAAAAAGGAAGAGTATGAGTATTCAACATTTCCGTGTC
GCCCTTATTCCCTTTTTTGCGGCATTTTGCCTTCCTGTTTTTGCTCACCCAGAAACGCTGGTGAAAGTAA
AAGATGCTGAAGATCAGTTGGGTGCACGAGTGGGTTACATCGAACTGGATCTCAACAGCGGTAAGATCCT
TGAGAGTTTTCGCCCCGAAGAACGTTTTCCAATGATGAGCACTTTTAAAGTTCTGCTATGTGGCGCGGTA
TTATCCCGTATTGACGCCGGGCAAGAGCAACTCGGTCGCCGCATACACTATTCTCAGAATGACTTGGTTG
AGTACTCACCAGTCACAGAAAAGCATCTTACGGATGGCATGACAGTAAGAGAATTATGCAGTGCTGCCAT
AACCATGAGTGATAACACTGCGGCCAACTTACTTCTGACAACGATCGGAGGACCGAAGGAGCTAACCGCT
TTTTTGCACAACATGGGGGATCATGTAACTCGCCTTGATCGTTGGGAACCGGAGCTGAATGAAGCCATAC
CAAACGACGAGCGTGACACCACGATGCCTGTAGCAATGGCAACAACGTTGCGCAAACTATTAACTGGCGA
ACTACTTACTCTAGCTTCCCGGCAACAATTAATAGACTGGATGGAGGCGGATAAAGTTGCAGGACCACTT
CTGCGCTCGGCCCTTCCGGCTGGCTGGTTTATTGCTGATAAATCTGGAGCCGGTGAGCGTGGGTCTCGCG
GTATCATTGCAGCACTGGGGCCAGATGGTAAGCCCTCCCGTATCGTAGTTATCTACACGACGGGGAGTCA
GGCAACTATGGATGAACGAAATAGACAGATCGCTGAGATAGGTGCCTCACTGATTAAGCATTGGTAACTG
TCAGACCAAGTTTACTCATATATACTTTAGATTGATTTAAAACTTCATTTTTAATTTAAAAGGATCTAGG
TGAAGATCCTTTTTGATAATCTCATGACCAAAATCCCTTAACGTGAGTTTTCGTTCCACTGAGCGTCAGA
CCCCGTAGAAAAGATCAAAGGATCTTCTTGAGATCCTTTTTTTCTGCGCGTAATCTGCTGCTTGCAAACA
AAAAAACCACCGCTACCAGCGGTGGTTTGTTTGCCGGATCAAGAGCTACCAACTCTTTTTCCGAAGGTAA
CTGGCTTCAGCAGAGCGCAGATACCAAATACTGTTCTTCTAGTGTAGCCGTAGTTAGGCCACCACTTCAA
GAACTCTGTAGCACCGCCTACATACCTCGCTCTGCTAATCCTGTTACCAGTGGCTGCTGCCAGTGGCGAT
AAGTCGTGTCTTACCGGGTTGGACTCAAGACGATAGTTACCGGATAAGGCGCAGCGGTCGGGCTGAACGG
GGGGTTCGTGCACACAGCCCAGCTTGGAGCGAACGACCTACACCGAACTGAGATACCTACAGCGTGAGCT
ATGAGAAAGCGCCACGCTTCCCGAAGGGAGAAAGGCGGACAGGTATCCGGTAAGCGGCAGGGTCGGAACA
GGAGAGCGCACGAGGGAGCTTCCAGGGGGAAACGCCTGGTATCTTTATAGTCCTGTCGGGTTTCGCCACC
TCTGACTTGAGCGTCGATTTTTGTGATGCTCGTCAGGGGGGCGGAGCCTATGGAAAAACGCCAGCAACGC
GGCCTTTTTACGGTTCCTGGCCTTTTGCTGGCCTTTTGCTCACATGTTCTTTCCTGCGTTATCCCCTGAT
TCTGTGGATAACCGTATTACCGCCTTTGAGTGAGCTGATACCGCTCGCCGCAGCCGAACGACCGAGCGCA
GCGAGTCAGTGAGCGAGGAAGCGGAAGAGCGCCCAATACGCAAACCGCCTCTCCCCGCGCGTTGGCCGAT
TCATTAATGCAGCTGGCACGACAGGTTTCCCGACTGGAAAGCGGGCAGTGAGCGCAACGCAATTAATGTG
AGTTAGCTCACTCATTAGGCACCCCAGGCTTTACACTTTATGCTTCCGGCTCGTATGTTGTGTGGAATTG
TGAGCGGATAACAATTTCACACAGGAAACAGCTATGACCATGATTACGCCAAGCGCGCAATTAACCCTCA
CTAAAGGGAACAAAAGCTGGAGCTGCAAGC
Features (pLannotate 1.2.2; 31 found; start..end, strand, type, name):
      5..231     +  promoter       RSV promoter: Rous sarcoma virus enhancer/promoter
    232..412     +  LTR            5' LTR (truncated): truncated 5' long terminal repeat (LTR) from HIV-1
    459..584     +  misc_feature   HIV-1 Ψ: packaging signal of human immunodeficiency virus type 1
    568..931     +  CDS            HIV-1 gag (fragment): gag protein from human immunodeficiency virus 1; gag
   1077..1310    +  misc_feature   RRE: The Rev response element (RRE) of HIV-1 allows for Rev-dependent mRNA export from the nucleus to the cytoplasm.
   1687..1713    +  CDS            Rev (fragment): human immunodeficiency virus 1 (HIV-1) Rev protein; rev; enhances nuclear export of unspliced and incompletely spliced viral mRNAs
   1720..1743    +  promoter       SV40 promoter (fragment): SV40 early promoter
   1744..1815    +  promoter       SV40 promoter (fragment): SV40 enhancer and early promoter
   1839..1974    +  rep_origin     SV40 ori: SV40 origin of replication
   2020..2616    +  CDS            PuroR (fragment): puromycin N-acetyltransferase; pac from Streptomyces; confers resistance to puromycin
   2665..2782    +  misc_feature   cPPT/CTS: central polypurine tract and central termination sequence of HIV-1
   2847..2913    +  CDS            small t antigen (fragment): SV40 (simian virus 40) small t antigen
   2920..4098    +  promoter       EF-1α promoter: strong constitutive promoter for human elongation factor EF-1α
   4115..6109    +  CDS            DAXX (fragment): DAXX_HUMAN - Also known as BING2, DAP6. Experimental evidence at protein level: Swiss-Prot protein existence level 1. Transcription corepressor known to repress transcriptional potential of several sumoylated transcription factors. Down-regulates basal and activated transcription. Its transcription repressor activity is modulated by recruiting it to subnuclear compartments like the nucleolus or PML/POD/ND10 nuclear bodies through interactions with MCSR1 and PML, respectively. Seems to regulate transcription in PML/POD/ND10 nuclear bodies together with PML and may influence TNFRSF6-dependent ap
   6125..6178    +  promoter       U6 promoter (fragment): RNA polymerase III promoter for human U6 snRNA
   6220..6808    +  misc_feature   WPRE: woodchuck hepatitis virus posttranscriptional regulatory element
   6859..6878    +  misc_feature   cPPT/CTS (fragment): central polypurine tract and central termination sequence of HIV-1
   6880..7113    +  LTR            3' LTR (ΔU3): self-inactivating 3' long terminal repeat (LTR) from HIV-1
   7191..7312    +  polyA_signal   SV40 poly(A) signal: SV40 polyadenylation signal
   7352..7487    +  rep_origin     SV40 ori: SV40 origin of replication
   7508..7526    -  promoter       T7 promoter: promoter for bacteriophage T7 RNA polymerase
   7534..7689    +  CDS            lacZα (fragment): LacZα fragment of β-galactosidase; lacZ fragment
   7694..8122    +  rep_origin     f1 ori (sequence partly withheld): f1 bacteriophage origin of replication; arrow indicates direction of (+) strand synthesis
   8175..8279    +  promoter       AmpR promoter: bla
   8280..9140    +  CDS            AmpR: β-lactamase; bla; confers resistance to ampicillin, carbenicillin, and related antibiotics
   9311..9899    +  rep_origin     ori: high-copy-number ColE1/pMB1/pBR322/pUC origin of replication
  10082..10174   +  CDS            lacI (fragment): lac repressor; lacI; The lac repressor binds to the lac operator to inhibit transcription in E. coli. This inhibition can be relieved by adding lactose or isopropyl-β-D-thiogalactopyranoside (IPTG).
  10187..10208   +  protein_bind   CAP binding site: CAP binding activates transcription in the presence of cAMP. E. coli catabolite activator protein
  10223..10253   +  promoter       lac promoter: promoter for the E. coli lac operon
  10261..10277   +  protein_bind   lac operator: The lac repressor binds to the lac operator to inhibit transcription in E. coli. This inhibition can be relieved by adding lactose or isopropyl-β-D-thiogalactopyranoside (IPTG). lac repressor encoded by lacI
  10322..10340   +  promoter       T3 promoter: promoter for bacteriophage T3 RNA polymerase
