[The description below was written by a language model from this plasmid's Addgene catalogue record and pLannotate feature annotations shown in this document.]
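Description:
TFORF1228 is a third-generation-style, self-inactivating lentiviral expression plasmid built on the pLX_TRC317 backbone and carrying the human DAXX open reading frame. It belongs to a barcoded transcription factor ORF collection. In bacteria it is maintained through a high-copy ColE1/pUC-type origin and selected with ampicillin via the β-lactamase gene. An f1 origin and remnants of a lac/lacZα cloning region with flanking T3 and T7 promoters are also present in the backbone. The depositor notes that the plasmid can recombine, which is common for LTR-containing vectors.

The viral portion begins with an RSV promoter fused to a truncated HIV-1 5' LTR, which drives genomic RNA production in packaging cells. This is followed by the Ψ packaging signal with a gag fragment, the Rev response element for nuclear export, and a cPPT/CTS element that aids nuclear import of the provirus. It ends with a ΔU3 3' LTR, followed by an SV40 polyadenylation signal. Within the transfer cassette, SV40 early promoter sequences precede a puromycin N-acetyltransferase gene, allowing selection of transduced mammalian cells. A separate EF-1α promoter drives constitutive expression of DAXX, a transcriptional corepressor associated with PML nuclear bodies. The annotated DAXX match spans slightly less than the stated insert size, and the depositor assigns the ORF to a specific transcript isoform. A WPRE downstream of the ORF enhances transcript stability and expression.

According to the record, each construct in the collection carries a unique 24-bp barcode, although this is not annotated in the feature table. The barcode allows the overexpressed factor to be identified in pooled screens, such as those examining directed differentiation.
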