Addgene plasmid #142761: TFORF1228
Purpose: Lentiviral vector for overexpressing transcription factor ORFs with unique 24-bp barcodes. Barcodes facilitate identification of transcription factors in pooled screens.
Depositing lab: Feng Zhang. Depositing organization: Broad Institute. Publication: A transcription factor atlas of directed differentiation. Joung J, Ma S, Tay T, Geiger-Schuller KR, Kirchgatterer PC, Verdine VK, Guo B, Arias-Garcia MA, Allen WE, Singh A, Kuksenko O, Abudayyeh OO, Gootenberg JS, Fu Z, Macrae RK, Buenrostro JD, Regev A, Zhang F. Cell. 2023 Jan 5;186(1):209-229.e26. doi: 10.1016/j.cell.2022.11.026. PubMed 36608654.
Backbone
  Vector backbone: pLX_TRC317
  Backbone manufacturer: Broad Institute Genetic Perturbation Platform
  Backbone size w/o insert (bp): 8264
  Vector type: Mammalian Expression, Lentiviral
  Selectable markers: Puromycin
Growth in bacteria
  Bacterial resistance: Ampicillin, 100 μg/mL
  Growth temperature: 37°C
  Growth strain: NEB Stable
  Copy number: High Copy
Gene/Insert
  Gene/Insert name: DAXX
  Species: H. sapiens (human)
  Insert size (bp): 2099
  Entrez Gene: DAXX (a.k.a. BING2, DAP6, EAP1, SMIM40)
  Promoter: EF1a
  Cloning method: Unknown
  Sequencing primers: 5′ GGGTGGAGACTGAAGTTAGGCCAG; 3′ CACATAGCGTAAAAGGAGCAACATAG
Terms and licenses: Academic/Nonprofit Terms; Industry Terms: Not Available to Industry
Depositor comments: NM_001254717,ENST00000414083 . The transcription factor ORF portion of this plasmid was synthesized by Genewiz. Please test multiple small colonies in case of plasmid recombination. To make this collection available in a timely manner, a portion of this collection was not fully sequenced by Addgene. If an Addgene verified full plasmid sequence is not available, please contact us prior to placing an order to request the full sequence.
How to cite: TFORF1228 was a gift from Feng Zhang (Addgene plasmid # 142761 ; http://n2t.net/addgene:142761 ; RRID:Addgene_142761)
