>Addgene plasmid #142761 | TFORF1228 | depositor partial sequence | sequence record 280421 | Insert
ACCGCCACCATGCAGACAGCAGACCACCCTGAGGTGGTCCCATTCCTCTATAACCGGCAGCAACGTGCCC
ACTCTCTGTTTTTGGCCTCGGCGGAGTTCTGCAACATCCTCTCTAGGGTCCTGTCTCGGGCCCGGAGCCG
GCCAGCCAAGCTCTATGTCTACATCAATGAGCTCTGCACTGTTCTCAAGGCCCACTCAGCCAAAAAGAAG
CTGAACTTGGCCCCTGCCGCCACCACCTCCAATGAGCCCTCTGGGAATAACCCTCCCACACACCTCTCCT
TGGACCCCACAAATGCTGAAAACACTGCCTCTCAGTCTCCAAGGACCCGTGGTTCCCGGCGGCAGATCCA
GCGTTTGGAGCAGCTGCTGGCGCTCTATGTGGCAGAGATCCGGCGGCTGCAGGAAAAGGAGTTGGATCTC
TCAGAATTGGATGACCCAGACTCCGCATACCTGCAGGAGGCACGGTTGAAGCGTAAGCTGATCCGCCTCT
TTGGGCGACTATGTGAGCTGAAAGACTGCTCTTCACTGACCGGCCGTGTCATAGAGCAGCGCATCCCCTA
CCGTGGCACCCGCTACCCAGAGGTTAACAGGCGCATTGAGCGGCTCATCAACAAGCCAGGGCCTGATACC
TTCCCTGACTATGGGGATGTGCTTCGGGCTGTAGAGAAGGCAGCTGCCCGACACAGCCTTGGCCTCCCCC
GACAGCAGCTCCAGCTCATGGCTCAGGATGCCTTCCGAGATGTGGGCATCAGGTTACAGGAGCGACGTCA
CCTCGATCTCATCTACAACTTTGGCTGCCACCTCACAGATGACTATAGGCCAGGCGTTGACCCTGCACTA
TCAGATCCTGTGTTGGCCCGGCGCCTTCGGGAAAACCGGAGTTTGGCCATGAGTCGGCTGGATGAGGTCA
TCTCCAAATATGCAATGTTGCAAGACAAAAGTGAGGAGGGCGAGAGAAAAAAGAGAAGAGCTCGGCTCCA
AGGCACCTCTTCCCACTCTGCAGACACCCCCGAAGCCTCCTTGGATTCTGGTGAGGGCCCTAGTGGAATG
GCATCCCAGGGGTGCCCTTCTGCCTCCAGAGCTGAGACAGATGACGAAGACGATGAGGAGAGTGATGAGG
AAGAGGAGGAGGAGGAGGAAGAAGAAGAGGAGGAGGCCACAGATTCTGAAGAGGAGGAGGATCTGGAACA
GATGCAGGAGGGTCAGGAGGATGATGAAGAGGAGGACGAAGAGGAAGAAGCAGCAGCAGGTAAAGATGGA
GACAAGAGCCCCATGTCCTCACTACAGATCTCCAATGAAAAGAACCTGGAACCTGGCAAACAGATCAGCA
GATCTTCAGGGGAGCAGCAAAACAAAGGACGCATAGTGTCACCATCGTTACTGTCAGAAGAACCCCTGGC
CCCCTCCAGCATAGATGCTGAAAGCAATGGAGAACAGCCTGAGGAGCTGACCCTGGAGGAAGAAAGCCCT
GTGTCTCAGCTCTTTGAGCTAGAGATTGAAGCTTTGCCCCTGGATACCCCTTCCTCTGTGGAGACGGACA
TTTCCTCTTCCAGGAAGCAATCAGAGGAGCCCTTCACCACTGTCTTAGAGAATGGAGCAGGCATGGTCTC
TTCTACTTCCTTCAATGGAGGCGTCTCTCCTCACAACTGGGGAGATTCTGGTCCCCCCTGCAAAAAATCT
CGGAAGGAGAAGAAGCAAACAGGATCAGGGCCATTAGGAAACAGCTATGTGGAAAGGCAAAGGTCAGTGC
ATGAGAAGAATGGGAAAAAGATATGTACCCTGCCCAGCCCACCTTCCCCCTTGGCTTCCTTGGCCCCAGT
TGCTGATTCCTCCACGAGGGTGGACTCTCCCAGCCATGGCCTGGTGACCAGCTCCCTCTGCATCCCTTCT
CCAGCCCGGCTGTCCCAAACCCCCCATTCACAGCCTCCTCGGCCTGGTACTTGCAAGACAAGTGTGGCCA
CACAATGCGATCCAGAAGAGATCATCGTGCTCTCAGACTCTGATTAGTAATGAACTAGTCCGTAACTTGA
AAGTATTTCGATTTCTTGGCTTTATATATCTTGTGGAAAGGACGAATCGAGCGCCGATACTCTCGCAGC
