>Addgene plasmid #142761 | TFORF1228 | depositor partial sequence | sequence record 280422 | Barcode
ATCGAGCGCCGATACTCTCGCAGC
